Addgene plasmid #143027: TFORF0449
Purpose: Lentiviral vector for overexpressing transcription factor ORFs with unique 24-bp barcodes. Barcodes facilitate identification of transcription factors in pooled screens.
Depositing lab: Feng Zhang. Depositing organization: Broad Institute. Publication: A transcription factor atlas of directed differentiation. Joung J, Ma S, Tay T, Geiger-Schuller KR, Kirchgatterer PC, Verdine VK, Guo B, Arias-Garcia MA, Allen WE, Singh A, Kuksenko O, Abudayyeh OO, Gootenberg JS, Fu Z, Macrae RK, Buenrostro JD, Regev A, Zhang F. Cell. 2023 Jan 5;186(1):209-229.e26. doi: 10.1016/j.cell.2022.11.026. PubMed 36608654.
Backbone
  Vector backbone: pLX_TRC317
  Backbone manufacturer: Broad Institute Genetic Perturbation Platform
  Backbone size w/o insert (bp): 8264
  Vector type: Mammalian Expression, Lentiviral
  Selectable markers: Puromycin
Growth in bacteria
  Bacterial resistance: Ampicillin, 100 μg/mL
  Growth temperature: 37°C
  Growth strain: NEB Stable
  Copy number: High Copy
Gene/Insert
  Gene/Insert name: DNMT1
  Species: H. sapiens (human)
  Insert size (bp): 5000
  Entrez Gene: DNMT1 (a.k.a. ADCADN, AIM, CXXC9, DNMT, HSN1E, MCMT, m.HsaI)
  Promoter: EF1a
  Cloning method: Unknown
  Sequencing primers: 5′ GGGTGGAGACTGAAGTTAGGCCAG; 3′ CACATAGCGTAAAAGGAGCAACATAG
Terms and licenses: Academic/Nonprofit Terms; Industry Terms: Not Available to Industry
Depositor comments: NM_001130823,ENST00000359526 . The transcription factor ORF portion of this plasmid was synthesized by Genewiz. Please test multiple small colonies in case of plasmid recombination. To make this collection available in a timely manner, a portion of this collection was not fully sequenced by Addgene. If an Addgene verified full plasmid sequence is not available, please contact us prior to placing an order to request the full sequence.
How to cite: TFORF0449 was a gift from Feng Zhang (Addgene plasmid # 143027 ; http://n2t.net/addgene:143027 ; RRID:Addgene_143027)
