[The description below was written by a language model from this plasmid's Addgene catalogue record and pLannotate feature annotations shown in this document.]
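Description:
TFORF0449 is a lentiviral mammalian expression plasmid built on the pLX_TRC317 backbone and carrying the human DNMT1 open reading frame, one member of a barcoded transcription factor ORF collection. In bacteria it is maintained through a high-copy ColE1/pUC-type origin and selected with ampicillin via β-lactamase. An f1 origin and remnants of a lac/lacZα cloning region flanked by T7 and T3 promoters are also present in the backbone. The depositor notes that the plasmid can recombine, which is a common issue with LTR-containing vectors.

The viral portion has a third-generation, self-inactivating layout. An RSV promoter drives a truncated HIV-1 5' LTR, followed by the Ψ packaging signal with a gag fragment, the Rev response element for Rev-dependent nuclear export of the genomic RNA, a cPPT/CTS, and a ΔU3 3' LTR followed by an SV40 polyadenylation signal. Within the transfer cassette, an SV40 early promoter region precedes the puromycin N-acetyltransferase gene, allowing selection of transduced cells. Downstream of this, the strong constitutive EF-1α promoter drives the DNMT1 coding sequence of roughly 4.9 kb, the maintenance CpG DNA methyltransferase. The ORF was produced by gene synthesis. A WPRE lies after the ORF and enhances transcript expression. The short sequence annotated as a U6 promoter fragment between the ORF and the WPRE is probably a residual or primer-binding element rather than a functional promoter.

According to the record, each construct in the collection carries a unique 24-bp barcode, although it is not annotated in the feature table. The barcode lets the overexpressed factor be identified by sequencing in pooled overexpression screens, such as those probing directed differentiation.
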