Features (pLannotate 1.2.2; 31 found; start..end, strand, type, name):
      5..231     +  promoter       RSV promoter: Rous sarcoma virus enhancer/promoter
    232..412     +  LTR            5' LTR (truncated): truncated 5' long terminal repeat (LTR) from HIV-1
    459..584     +  misc_feature   HIV-1 Ψ: packaging signal of human immunodeficiency virus type 1
    568..931     +  CDS            HIV-1 gag (fragment): gag protein from human immunodeficiency virus 1; gag
   1077..1310    +  misc_feature   RRE: The Rev response element (RRE) of HIV-1 allows for Rev-dependent mRNA export from the nucleus to the cytoplasm.
   1687..1713    +  CDS            Rev (fragment): human immunodeficiency virus 1 (HIV-1) Rev protein; rev; enhances nuclear export of unspliced and incompletely spliced viral mRNAs
   1720..1743    +  promoter       SV40 promoter (fragment): SV40 early promoter
   1744..1815    +  promoter       SV40 promoter (fragment): SV40 enhancer and early promoter
   1839..1974    +  rep_origin     SV40 ori: SV40 origin of replication
   2020..2616    +  CDS            PuroR (fragment): puromycin N-acetyltransferase; pac from Streptomyces; confers resistance to puromycin
   2665..2782    +  misc_feature   cPPT/CTS: central polypurine tract and central termination sequence of HIV-1
   2847..2913    +  CDS            small t antigen (fragment): SV40 (simian virus 40) small t antigen
   2920..4098    +  promoter       EF-1α promoter: strong constitutive promoter for human elongation factor EF-1α
   4115..9010    +  CDS            DNMT1: DNMT1_HUMAN - Also known as AIM, CXXC9, DNMT. Experimental evidence at protein level: Swiss-Prot protein existence level 1. Methylates CpG residues. Preferentially methylates hemimethylated DNA. Associates with DNA replication sites in S phase maintaining the methylation pattern in the newly synthesized strand, that is essential for epigenetic inheritance. Associates with chromatin during G2 and M phases to maintain DNA methylation independently of replication. It is responsible for maintaining methylation patterns established in development. DNA methylation is coordinated with methylation of
   9026..9079    +  promoter       U6 promoter (fragment): RNA polymerase III promoter for human U6 snRNA
   9121..9709    +  misc_feature   WPRE: woodchuck hepatitis virus posttranscriptional regulatory element
   9760..9779    +  misc_feature   cPPT/CTS (fragment): central polypurine tract and central termination sequence of HIV-1
   9781..10014   +  LTR            3' LTR (ΔU3): self-inactivating 3' long terminal repeat (LTR) from HIV-1
  10092..10213   +  polyA_signal   SV40 poly(A) signal: SV40 polyadenylation signal
  10253..10388   +  rep_origin     SV40 ori: SV40 origin of replication
  10409..10427   -  promoter       T7 promoter: promoter for bacteriophage T7 RNA polymerase
  10435..10590   +  CDS            lacZα (fragment): LacZα fragment of β-galactosidase; lacZ fragment
  10595..11023   +  rep_origin     f1 ori (sequence partly withheld): f1 bacteriophage origin of replication; arrow indicates direction of (+) strand synthesis
  11076..11180   +  promoter       AmpR promoter: bla
  11181..12041   +  CDS            AmpR: β-lactamase; bla; confers resistance to ampicillin, carbenicillin, and related antibiotics
  12212..12800   +  rep_origin     ori: high-copy-number ColE1/pMB1/pBR322/pUC origin of replication
  12983..13075   +  CDS            lacI (fragment): lac repressor; lacI; The lac repressor binds to the lac operator to inhibit transcription in E. coli. This inhibition can be relieved by adding lactose or isopropyl-β-D-thiogalactopyranoside (IPTG).
  13088..13109   +  protein_bind   CAP binding site: CAP binding activates transcription in the presence of cAMP. E. coli catabolite activator protein
  13124..13154   +  promoter       lac promoter: promoter for the E. coli lac operon
  13158..13180   +  protein_bind   lac operator (fragment): The lac repressor binds to the lac operator to inhibit transcription in E. coli. This inhibition can be relieved by adding lactose or isopropyl-β-D-thiogalactopyranoside (IPTG). lac repressor encoded by lacI
  13223..13241   +  promoter       T3 promoter: promoter for bacteriophage T3 RNA polymerase
>Addgene plasmid #143027 | TFORF0449 | addgene full sequence | sequence record 399046 | Addgene NGS Result
TTAATGTAGTCTTATGCAATACTCTTGTAGTCTTGCAACATGGTAACGATGAGTTAGCAACATGCCTTAC
AAGGAGAGAAAAAGCACCGTGCATGCCGATTGGTGGAAGTAAGGTGGTACGATCGTGCCTTATTAGGAAG
GCAACAGACGGGTCTGACATGGATTGGACGAACCACTGAATTGCCGCATTGCAGAGATATTGTATTTAAG
TGCCTAGCTCGATACATAAACGGGTCTCTCTGGTTAGACCAGATCTGAGCCTGGGAGCTCTCTGGCTAAC
TAGGGAACCCACTGCTTAAGCCTCAATAAAGCTTGCCTTGAGTGCTTCAAGTAGTGTGTGCCCGTCTGTT
GTGTGACTCTGGTAACTAGAGATCCCTCAGACCCTTTTAGTCAGTGTGGAAAATCTCTAGCAGTGGCGCC
CGAACAGGGACTTGAAAGCGAAAGGGAAACCAGAGGAGCTCTCTCGACGCAGGACTCGGCTTGCTGAAGC
GCGCACGGCAAGAGGCGAGGGGCGGCGACTGGTGAGTACGCCAAAAATTTTGACTAGCGGAGGCTAGAAG
GAGAGAGATGGGTGCGAGAGCGTCAGTATTAAGCGGGGGAGAATTAGATCGCGATGGGAAAAAATTCGGT
TAAGGCCAGGGGGAAAGAAAAAATATAAATTAAAACATATAGTATGGGCAAGCAGGGAGCTAGAACGATT
CGCAGTTAATCCTGGCCTGTTAGAAACATCAGAAGGCTGTAGACAAATACTGGGACAGCTACAACCATCC
CTTCAGACAGGATCAGAAGAACTTAGATCATTATATAATACAGTAGCAACCCTCTATTGTGTGCATCAAA
GGATAGAGATAAAAGACACCAAGGAAGCTTTAGACAAGATAGAGGAAGAGCAAAACAAAAGTAAGACCAC
CGCACAGCAAGCGGCCGCTGATCTTCAGACCTGGAGGAGGAGATATGAGGGACAATTGGAGAAGTGAATT
ATATAAATATAAAGTAGTAAAAATTGAACCATTAGGAGTAGCACCCACCAAGGCAAAGAGAAGAGTGGTG
CAGAGAGAAAAAAGAGCAGTGGGAATAGGAGCTTTGTTCCTTGGGTTCTTGGGAGCAGCAGGAAGCACTA
TGGGCGCAGCGTCAATGACGCTGACGGTACAGGCCAGACAATTATTGTCTGGTATAGTGCAGCAGCAGAA
CAATTTGCTGAGGGCTATTGAGGCGCAACAGCATCTGTTGCAACTCACAGTCTGGGGCATCAAGCAGCTC
CAGGCAAGAATCCTGGCTGTGGAAAGATACCTAAAGGATCAACAGCTCCTGGGGATTTGGGGTTGCTCTG
GAAAACTCATTTGCACCACTGCTGTGCCTTGGAATGCTAGTTGGAGTAATAAATCTCTGGAACAGATTTG
GAATCACACGACCTGGATGGAGTGGGACAGAGAAATTAACAATTACACAAGCTTAATACACTCCTTAATT
GAAGAATCGCAAAACCAGCAAGAAAAGAATGAACAAGAATTATTGGAATTAGATAAATGGGCAAGTTTGT
GGAATTGGTTTAACATAACAAATTGGCTGTGGTATATAAAATTATTCATAATGATAGTAGGAGGCTTGGT
AGGTTTAAGAATAGTTTTTGCTGTACTTTCTATAGTGAATAGAGTTAGGCAGGGATATTCACCATTATCG
TTTCAGACCCACCTCCCAACCCCGAGGGGACCCATGCATTGCATCTCAATTAGTCAGCAACCAGGTGTGG
AAAGTCCCCAGGCTCCCCAGCAGGCAGAAGTATGCAAAGCATGCGTCTCAATTAGTCAGCAACCATAGTC
CCGCCCCTAACTCCGCCCATCCCGCCCCTAACTCCGCCCAGTTCCGCCCATTCTCCGCCCCATGGCTGAC
TAATTTTTTTTATTTATGCAGAGGCCGAGGCCGCCTCGGCCTCTGAGCTATTCCAGAAGTAGTGAGGAGG
CTTTTTTGGAGGCCTAGGCTTTTGCAAAAAGCTTTCTAGAGGTACCACCGGAGCTTACCATGACCGAGTA
CAAGCCCACGGTGCGCCTCGCCACCCGCGACGACGTCCCCAGGGCCGTACGCACCCTCGCCGCCGCGTTC
GCCGACTACCCCGCCACGCGCCACACCGTCGATCCGGACCGCCACATCGAGCGGGTCACCGAGCTGCAAG
AACTCTTCCTCACGCGCGTCGGGCTCGACATCGGCAAGGTGTGGGTCGCGGACGACGGCGCCGCCGTGGC
GGTCTGGACCACGCCGGAGAGCGTCGAAGCGGGGGCGGTGTTCGCCGAGATCGGCCCGCGCATGGCCGAG
TTGAGCGGTTCCCGGCTGGCCGCGCAGCAACAGATGGAAGGCCTCCTGGCGCCGCACCGGCCCAAGGAGC
CCGCGTGGTTCCTGGCCACCGTCGGCGTCTCGCCCGACCACCAGGGCAAGGGTCTGGGCAGCGCCGTCGT
GCTCCCCGGAGTGGAGGCGGCCGAGCGCGCCGGGGTGCCCGCCTTCCTGGAGACCTCCGCGCCCCGCAAC
CTCCCCTTCTACGAGCGGCTCGGCTTCACCGTCACCGCCGACGTCGAGGTGCCCGAAGGACCGCGCACCT
GGTGCATGACCCGCAAGCCCGGTGCCAGTTAACGAATTCTAGATCTTGAGACAAATGGCAGTATTCATCC
ACAATTTTAAAAGAAAAGGGGGGATTGGGGGGTACAGTGCAGGGGAAAGAATAGTAGACATAATAGCAAC
AGACATACAAACTAAAGAATTACAAAAACAAATTACAAAAATTCAAAATTTTCGGGTTTATTACAGGGAC
AGCAGAGATCCACTTTGGCGCCGGCTCGAGGCCTGCAGGTGCAAAGATGGATAAAGTTTTAAACAGAGAG
GAATCTTTGCAGCTAATGGACCTTCTAGGTCTTGAAAGGAGTGGGAATTGGCTCCGGTGCCCGTCAGTGG
GCAGAGCGCACATCGCCCACAGTCCCCGAGAAGTTGGGGGGAGGGGTCGGCAATTGAACCGGTGCCTAGA
GAAGGTGGCGCGGGGTAAACTGGGAAAGTGATGTCGTGTACTGGCTCCGCCTTTTTCCCGAGGGTGGGGG
AGAACCGTATATAAGTGCAGTAGTCGCCGTGAACGTTCTTTTTCGCAACGGGTTTGCCGCCAGAACACAG
GTAAGTGCCGTGTGTGGTTCCCGCGGGCCTGGCCTCTTTACGGGTTATGGCCCTTGCGTGCCTTGAATTA
CTTCCACCTGGCTGCAGTACGTGATTCTTGATCCCGAGCTTCGGGTTGGAAGTGGGTGGGAGAGTTCGAG
GCCTTGCGCTTAAGGAGCCCCTTCGCCTCGTGCTTGAGTTGAGGCCTGGCCTGGGCGCTGGGGCCGCCGC
GTGCGAATCTGGTGGCACCTTCGCGCCTGTCTCGCTGCTTTCGATAAGTCTCTAGCCATTTAAAATTTTT
GATGACCTGCTGCGACGCTTTTTTTCTGGCAAGATAGTCTTGTAAATGCGGGCCAAGATCTGCACACTGG
TATTTCGGTTTTTGGGGCCGCGGGCGGCGACGGGGCCCGTGCGTCCCAGCGCACATGTTCGGCGAGGCGG
GGCCTGCGAGCGCGGCCACCGAGAATCGGACGGGGGTAGTCTCAAGCTGGCCGGCCTGCTCTGGTGCCTG
GCCTCGCGCCGCCGTGTATCGCCCCGCCCTGGGCGGCAAGGCTGGCCCGGTCGGCACCAGTTGCGTGAGC
GGAAAGATGGCCGCTTCCCGGCCCTGCTGCAGGGAGCTCAAAATGGAGGACGCGGCGCTCGGGAGAGCGG
GCGGGTGAGTCACCCACACAAAGGAAAAGGGCCTTTCCGTCCTCAGCCGTCGCTTCATGTGACTCCACGG
AGTACCGGGCGCCGTCCAGGCACCTCGATTAGTTCTCGAGCTTTTGGAGTACGTCGTCTTTAGGTTGGGG
GGAGGGGTTTTATGCGATGGAGTTTCCCCACACTGAGTGGGTGGAGACTGAAGTTAGGCCAGCTTGGCAC
TTGATGTAATTCTCCTTGGAATTTGCCCTTTTTGAGTTTGGATCTTGGTTCATTCTCAAGCCTCAGACAG
TGGTTCAAAGTTTTTTTCTTCCATTTCAGGTGTCGTGAGGCTAGCACCGCCACCATGCCGGCGCGTACCG
CCCCAGCCCGGGTGCCCACACTGGCCGTCCCGGCCATCTCGCTGCCCGACGATGTCCGCAGGCGGCTCAA
AGATTTGGAAAGAGACAGCTTAACAGAAAAGGAATGTGTGAAGGAGAAATTGAATCTCTTGCACGAATTT
CTGCAAACAGAAATAAAGAATCAGTTATGTGACTTGGAAACCAAATTACGTAAAGAAGAATTATCCGAGG
AGGGCTACCTGGCTAAAGTCAAATCCCTTTTAAATAAAGATTTGTCCTTGGAGAACGGTGCTCATGCTTA
CAACCGGGAAGTGAATGGACGTCTAGAAAACGGGAACCAAGCAAGAAGTGAAGCCCGTAGAGTGGGAATG
GCAGATGCCAACAGCCCCCCCAAACCCCTTTCCAAACCTCGCACGCCCAGGAGGAGCAAGTCCGATGGAG
AGGCTAAGCGTTCAAGAGACCCTCCTGCCTCAGCCTCCCAAGTAACTGGGATTAGAGCTGAACCTTCACC
TAGCCCCAGGATTACAAGGAAAAGCACCAGGCAAACCACCATCACATCTCATTTTGCAAAGGGCCCTGCC
AAACGGAAACCTCAGGAAGAGTCTGAAAGAGCCAAATCGGATGAGTCCATCAAGGAAGAAGACAAAGACC
AGGATGAGAAGAGACGTAGAGTTACATCCAGAGAACGAGTTGCTAGACCGCTTCCTGCAGAAGAACCTGA
AAGAGCAAAATCAGGAACGCGCACTGAAAAGGAAGAAGAAAGAGATGAAAAAGAAGAAAAGAGACTCCGA
AGTCAAACCAAAGAACCAACACCCAAACAGAAACTGAAGGAGGAGCCGGACAGAGAAGCCAGGGCAGGCG
TGCAGGCTGACGAGGACGAAGATGGAGACGAGAAAGATGAGAAGAAGCACAGAAGTCAACCCAAAGATCT
AGCTGCCAAACGGAGGCCCGAAGAAAAAGAACCTGAAAAAGTAAATCCACAGATTTCTGATGAAAAAGAC
GAGGATGAAAAGGAGGAGAAGAGACGCAAAACGACCCCCAAAGAACCAACGGAGAAAAAAATGGCTCGCG
CCAAAACAGTCATGAACTCCAAGACCCACCCTCCCAAGTGCATTCAGTGCGGGCAGTACCTGGACGACCC
TGACCTCAAATATGGGCAGCACCCACCAGACGCGGTGGATGAGCCACAGATGCTGACAAATGAGAAGCTG
TCCATCTTTGATGCCAACGAGTCTGGCTTTGAGAGTTATGAGGCGCTTCCCCAGCACAAACTGACCTGCT
TCAGTGTGTACTGTAAGCACGGTCACCTGTGTCCCATCGACACCGGCCTCATCGAGAAGAATATCGAACT
CTTCTTTTCTGGTTCAGCAAAACCAATCTATGATGATGACCCATCTCTTGAAGGTGGTGTTAATGGCAAA
AATCTTGGCCCCATAAATGAATGGTGGATCACTGGCTTTGATGGAGGTGAAAAGGCCCTCATCGGCTTCA
GCACCTCATTTGCCGAATACATTCTGATGGATCCCAGTCCCGAGTATGCGCCCATATTTGGGCTGATGCA
GGAGAAGATCTACATCAGCAAGATTGTGGTGGAGTTCCTGCAGAGCAATTCCGACTCGACCTATGAGGAC
CTGATCAACAAGATCGAGACCACGGTTCCTCCTTCTGGCCTCAACTTGAACCGCTTCACAGAGGACTCCC
TCCTGCGACACGCGCAGTTTGTGGTGGAGCAGGTGGAGAGTTATGACGAGGCCGGGGACAGTGATGAGCA
GCCCATCTTCCTGACACCCTGCATGCGGGACCTGATCAAGCTGGCTGGGGTCACGCTGGGACAGAGGCGA
GCCCAGGCGAGGCGGCAGACCATCAGGCATTCTACCAGGGAGAAGGACAGGGGACCCACGAAAGCCACCA
CCACCAAGCTGGTCTACCAGATCTTCGATACTTTCTTCGCAGAGCAAATTGAAAAGGATGACAGAGAAGA
CAAGGAGAACGCCTTTAAGCGCCGGCGATGTGGCGTCTGTGAGGTGTGTCAGCAGCCTGAGTGTGGGAAA
TGTAAAGCCTGCAAGGACATGGTTAAATTTGGTGGCAGTGGACGGAGCAAGCAGGCTTGCCAAGAGCGGA
GGTGTCCCAATATGGCCATGAAGGAGGCAGATGACGATGAGGAAGTCGATGATAACATCCCAGAGATGCC
GTCACCCAAAAAAATGCACCAGGGGAAGAAGAAGAAACAGAACAAGAATCGCATCTCTTGGGTCGGAGAA
GCCGTCAAGACTGATGGGAAGAAGAGTTACTATAAGAAGGTGTGCATTGATGCGGAAACCCTGGAAGTGG
GGGACTGTGTCTCTGTTATTCCAGATGATTCCTCAAAACCGCTGTATCTAGCAAGGGTCACGGCGCTGTG
GGAGGACAGCAGCAACGGGCAGATGTTTCACGCCCACTGGTTCTGCGCTGGGACAGACACAGTCCTCGGG
GCCACGTCGGACCCTCTGGAGCTGTTCTTGGTGGATGAATGTGAGGACATGCAGCTTTCATATATCCACA
GCAAAGTGAAAGTCATCTACAAAGCCCCCTCCGAAAACTGGGCCATGGAGGGAGGCATGGATCCCGAGTC
CCTGCTGGAGGGGGACGACGGGAAGACCTACTTCTACCAGCTGTGGTATGATCAAGACTACGCGAGATTC
GAGTCCCCTCCAAAAACCCAGCCAACAGAGGACAACAAGTTCAAATTCTGTGTGAGCTGTGCCCGTCTGG
CTGAGATGAGGCAAAAAGAAATCCCCAGGGTCCTGGAGCAGCTCGAGGACCTGGATAGCCGGGTCCTCTA
CTACTCAGCCACCAAGAACGGCATCCTGTACCGAGTTGGTGATGGTGTGTACCTGCCCCCTGAGGCCTTC
ACGTTCAACATCAAGCTGTCCAGTCCCGTGAAACGCCCACGGAAGGAGCCCGTGGATGAGGACCTGTACC
CAGAGCACTACCGGAAATACTCCGACTACATCAAAGGCAGCAACCTGGATGCCCCTGAGCCCTACCGAAT
TGGCCGGATCAAAGAGATCTTCTGTCCCAAGAAGAGCAACGGCAGGCCCAATGAGACTGACATCAAAATC
CGGGTCAACAAGTTCTACAGGCCTGAGAACACCCACAAGTCCACTCCAGCGAGCTACCACGCAGACATCA
ACCTGCTCTACTGGAGCGACGAGGAGGCCGTGGTGGACTTCAAGGCTGTGCAGGGCCGCTGCACCGTGGA
GTATGGGGAGGACCTGCCCGAGTGCGTCCAGGTGTACTCCATGGGCGGCCCCAACCGCTTCTACTTCCTC
GAGGCCTATAATGCAAAGAGCAAAAGCTTTGAAGATCCTCCCAACCATGCCCGTAGCCCTGGAAACAAAG
GGAAGGGCAAGGGAAAAGGGAAGGGCAAGCCCAAGTCCCAAGCCTGTGAGCCGAGCGAGCCAGAGATAGA
GATCAAGCTGCCCAAGCTGCGGACCCTGGATGTGTTTTCTGGCTGCGGGGGGTTGTCGGAGGGATTCCAC
CAAGCAGGCATCTCTGACACGCTGTGGGCCATCGAGATGTGGGACCCTGCGGCCCAGGCGTTCCGGCTGA
ACAACCCCGGCTCCACAGTGTTCACAGAGGACTGCAACATCCTGCTGAAGCTGGTCATGGCTGGGGAGAC
CACCAACTCCCGCGGCCAGCGGCTGCCCCAGAAGGGAGACGTGGAGATGCTGTGCGGCGGGCCGCCCTGC
CAGGGCTTCAGCGGCATGAACCGCTTCAATTCGCGCACCTACTCCAAGTTCAAAAACTCTCTGGTGGTTT
CCTTCCTCAGCTACTGCGACTACTACCGGCCCCGGTTCTTCCTCCTGGAGAATGTCAGGAACTTTGTCTC
CTTCAAGCGCTCCATGGTCCTGAAGCTCACCCTCCGCTGCCTGGTCCGCATGGGCTATCAGTGCACCTTC
GGCGTGCTGCAGGCCGGTCAGTACGGCGTGGCCCAGACTAGGAGGCGGGCCATCATCCTGGCCGCGGCCC
CTGGAGAGAAGCTCCCTCTGTTCCCGGAGCCACTGCACGTGTTTGCTCCCCGGGCCTGCCAGCTGAGCGT
GGTGGTGGATGACAAGAAGTTTGTGAGCAACATAACCAGGTTGAGCTCGGGTCCTTTCCGGACCATCACG
GTGCGAGACACGATGTCCGACCTGCCGGAGGTGCGGAATGGAGCCTCGGCACTGGAGATCTCCTACAACG
GGGAGCCTCAGTCCTGGTTCCAGAGGCAGCTCCGGGGCGCACAGTACCAGCCCATCCTCAGGGACCACAT
CTGTAAGGACATGAGTGCATTGGTGGCTGCCCGCATGCGGCACATCCCCTTGGCCCCAGGGTCAGACTGG
CGCGATCTGCCCAACATCGAGGTGCGGCTCTCAGACGGCACCATGGCCAGGAAGCTGCGGTATACCCACC
ATGACAGGAAGAACGGCCGCAGCAGCTCTGGGGCCCTCCGTGGGGTCTGCTCCTGCGTGGAAGCCGGCAA
AGCCTGCGACCCCGCAGCCAGGCAGTTCAACACCCTCATCCCCTGGTGCCTGCCCCACACCGGGAACCGG
CACAACCACTGGGCTGGCCTCTATGGAAGGCTCGAGTGGGACGGCTTCTTCAGCACAACCGTCACCAACC
CCGAGCCCATGGGCAAGCAGGGCCGCGTGCTCCACCCAGAGCAGCACCGTGTGGTGAGCGTGCGGGAGTG
TGCCCGCTCCCAGGGCTTCCCTGACACCTACCGGCTCTTCGGCAACATCCTGGACAAGCACCGGCAGGTG
GGCAATGCCGTGCCACCGCCCCTGGCCAAAGCCATTGGCTTGGAGATCAAGCTTTGTATGTTGGCCAAAG
CCCGAGAGAGTGCCTCAGCTAAAATAAAGGAGGAGGAAGCTGCTAAGGACTAGTAATGAACTAGTCCGTA
ACTTGAAAGTATTTCGATTTCTTGGCTTTATATATCTTGTGGAAAGGACGAACCTATGCATGGTGTGCTT
CATTTACGCGTTAAGTCGACAATCAACCTCTGGATTACAAAATTTGTGAAAGATTGACTGGTATTCTTAA
CTATGTTGCTCCTTTTACGCTATGTGGATACGCTGCTTTAATGCCTTTGTATCATGCTATTGCTTCCCGT
ATGGCTTTCATTTTCTCCTCCTTGTATAAATCCTGGTTGCTGTCTCTTTATGAGGAGTTGTGGCCCGTTG
TCAGGCAACGTGGCGTGGTGTGCACTGTGTTTGCTGACGCAACCCCCACTGGTTGGGGCATTGCCACCAC
CTGTCAGCTCCTTTCCGGGACTTTCGCTTTCCCCCTCCCTATTGCCACGGCGGAACTCATCGCCGCCTGC
CTTGCCCGCTGCTGGACAGGGGCTCGGCTGTTGGGCACTGACAATTCCGTGGTGTTGTCGGGGAAATCAT
CGTCCTTTCCTTGGCTGCTCGCCTGTGTTGCCACCTGGATTCTGCGCGGGACGTCCTTCTGCTACGTCCC
TTCGGCCCTCAATCCAGCGGACCTTCCTTCCCGCGGCCTGCTGCCGGCTCTGCGGCCTCTTCCGCGTCTT
CGCCTTCGCCCTCAGACGAGTCGGATCTCCCTTTGGGCCGCCTCCCCGCGTCGACTTTAAGACCAATGAC
TTACAAGGCAGCTGTAGATCTTAGCCACTTTTTAAAAGAAAAGGGGGGACTGGAAGGGCTAATTCACTCC
CAACGAAGACAAGATCTGCTTTTTGCTTGTACTGGGTCTCTCTGGTTAGACCAGATCTGAGCCTGGGAGC
TCTCTGGCTAACTAGGGAACCCACTGCTTAAGCCTCAATAAAGCTTGCCTTGAGTGCTTCAAGTAGTGTG
TGCCCGTCTGTTGTGTGACTCTGGTAACTAGAGATCCCTCAGACCCTTTTAGTCAGTGTGGAAAATCTCT
AGCAGTACGTATAGTAGTTCATGTCATCTTATTATTCAGTATTTATAACTTGCAAAGAAATGAATATCAG
AGAGTGAGAGGAACTTGTTTATTGCAGCTTATAATGGTTACAAATAAAGCAATAGCATCACAAATTTCAC
AAATAAAGCATTTTTTTCACTGCATTCTAGTTGTGGTTTGTCCAAACTCATCAATGTATCTTATCATGTC
TGGCTCTAGCTATCCCGCCCCTAACTCCGCCCATCCCGCCCCTAACTCCGCCCAGTTCCGCCCATTCTCC
GCCCCATGGCTGACTAATTTTTTTTATTTATGCAGAGGCCGAGGCCGCCTCGGCCTCTGAGCTATTCCAG
AAGTAGTGAGGAGGCTTTTTTGGAGGCCTAGGGACGTACCCAATTCGCCCTATAGTGAGTCGTATTACGC
GCGCTCACTGGCCGTCGTTTTACAACGTCGTGACTGGGAAAACCCTGGCGTTACCCAACTTAATCGCCTT
GCAGCACATCCCCCTTTCGCCAGCTGGCGTAATAGCGAAGAGGCCCGCACCGATCGCCCTTCCCAACAGT
TGCGCAGCCTGAATGGCGAATGGG
[124 nt withheld, positions 10595-10718]
C
[91 nt withheld, positions 10720-10810]
A
[49 nt withheld, positions 10812-10860]
CCTTTGACGTTGGAGTCCACGTTCTTT
[37 nt withheld, positions 10888-10924]
ACCCTATCTCGGTCTATTCTTTTGATTTATAAGGGATTTTGCCGATTTCGGCCTATTGGTTAAAAAATGA
GCTGATTTAACAAAAATTTAACGCGAATTTTAACAAAATATTAACGCTTACAATTTAGGTGGCACTTTTC
GGGGAAATGTGCGCGGAACCCCTATTTGTTTATTTTTCTAAATACATTCAAATATGTATCCGCTCATGAG
ACAATAACCCTGATAAATGCTTCAATAATATTGAAAAAGGAAGAGTATGAGTATTCAACATTTCCGTGTC
GCCCTTATTCCCTTTTTTGCGGCATTTTGCCTTCCTGTTTTTGCTCACCCAGAAACGCTGGTGAAAGTAA
AAGATGCTGAAGATCAGTTGGGTGCACGAGTGGGTTACATCGAACTGGATCTCAACAGCGGTAAGATCCT
TGAGAGTTTTCGCCCCGAAGAACGTTTTCCAATGATGAGCACTTTTAAAGTTCTGCTATGTGGCGCGGTA
TTATCCCGTATTGACGCCGGGCAAGAGCAACTCGGTCGCCGCATACACTATTCTCAGAATGACTTGGTTG
AGTACTCACCAGTCACAGAAAAGCATCTTACGGATGGCATGACAGTAAGAGAATTATGCAGTGCTGCCAT
AACCATGAGTGATAACACTGCGGCCAACTTACTTCTGACAACGATCGGAGGACCGAAGGAGCTAACCGCT
TTTTTGCACAACATGGGGGATCATGTAACTCGCCTTGATCGTTGGGAACCGGAGCTGAATGAAGCCATAC
CAAACGACGAGCGTGACACCACGATGCCTGTAGCAATGGCAACAACGTTGCGCAAACTATTAACTGGCGA
ACTACTTACTCTAGCTTCCCGGCAACAATTAATAGACTGGATGGAGGCGGATAAAGTTGCAGGACCACTT
CTGCGCTCGGCCCTTCCGGCTGGCTGGTTTATTGCTGATAAATCTGGAGCCGGTGAGCGTGGGTCTCGCG
GTATCATTGCAGCACTGGGGCCAGATGGTAAGCCCTCCCGTATCGTAGTTATCTACACGACGGGGAGTCA
GGCAACTATGGATGAACGAAATAGACAGATCGCTGAGATAGGTGCCTCACTGATTAAGCATTGGTAACTG
TCAGACCAAGTTTACTCATATATACTTTAGATTGATTTAAAACTTCATTTTTAATTTAAAAGGATCTAGG
TGAAGATCCTTTTTGATAATCTCATGACCAAAATCCCTTAACGTGAGTTTTCGTTCCACTGAGCGTCAGA
CCCCGTAGAAAAGATCAAAGGATCTTCTTGAGATCCTTTTTTTCTGCGCGTAATCTGCTGCTTGCAAACA
AAAAAACCACCGCTACCAGCGGTGGTTTGTTTGCCGGATCAAGAGCTACCAACTCTTTTTCCGAAGGTAA
CTGGCTTCAGCAGAGCGCAGATACCAAATACTGTTCTTCTAGTGTAGCCGTAGTTAGGCCACCACTTCAA
GAACTCTGTAGCACCGCCTACATACCTCGCTCTGCTAATCCTGTTACCAGTGGCTGCTGCCAGTGGCGAT
AAGTCGTGTCTTACCGGGTTGGACTCAAGACGATAGTTACCGGATAAGGCGCAGCGGTCGGGCTGAACGG
GGGGTTCGTGCACACAGCCCAGCTTGGAGCGAACGACCTACACCGAACTGAGATACCTACAGCGTGAGCT
ATGAGAAAGCGCCACGCTTCCCGAAGGGAGAAAGGCGGACAGGTATCCGGTAAGCGGCAGGGTCGGAACA
GGAGAGCGCACGAGGGAGCTTCCAGGGGGAAACGCCTGGTATCTTTATAGTCCTGTCGGGTTTCGCCACC
TCTGACTTGAGCGTCGATTTTTGTGATGCTCGTCAGGGGGGCGGAGCCTATGGAAAAACGCCAGCAACGC
GGCCTTTTTACGGTTCCTGGCCTTTTGCTGGCCTTTTGCTCACATGTTCTTTCCTGCGTTATCCCCTGAT
TCTGTGGATAACCGTATTACCGCCTTTGAGTGAGCTGATACCGCTCGCCGCAGCCGAACGACCGAGCGCA
GCGAGTCAGTGAGCGAGGAAGCGGAAGAGCGCCCAATACGCAAACCGCCTCTCCCCGCGCGTTGGCCGAT
TCATTAATGCAGCTGGCACGACAGGTTTCCCGACTGGAAAGCGGGCAGTGAGCGCAACGCAATTAATGTG
AGTTAGCTCACTCATTAGGCACCCCAGGCTTTACACTTTATGCTTCCGGCTCGTATGTTGTGTGGAATTG
TGAGCGGATAACAATTTCACACAGGAAACAGCTATGACCATGATTACGCCAAGCGCGCAATTAACCCTCA
CTAAAGGGAACAAAAGCTGGAGCTGCAAGC
