>Addgene plasmid #143027 | TFORF0449 | depositor partial sequence | sequence record 281219 | Insert
ACCGCCACCATGCCGGCGCGTACCGCCCCAGCCCGGGTGCCCACACTGGCCGTCCCGGCCATCTCGCTGC
CCGACGATGTCCGCAGGCGGCTCAAAGATTTGGAAAGAGACAGCTTAACAGAAAAGGAATGTGTGAAGGA
GAAATTGAATCTCTTGCACGAATTTCTGCAAACAGAAATAAAGAATCAGTTATGTGACTTGGAAACCAAA
TTACGTAAAGAAGAATTATCCGAGGAGGGCTACCTGGCTAAAGTCAAATCCCTTTTAAATAAAGATTTGT
CCTTGGAGAACGGTGCTCATGCTTACAACCGGGAAGTGAATGGACGTCTAGAAAACGGGAACCAAGCAAG
AAGTGAAGCCCGTAGAGTGGGAATGGCAGATGCCAACAGCCCCCCCAAACCCCTTTCCAAACCTCGCACG
CCCAGGAGGAGCAAGTCCGATGGAGAGGCTAAGCGTTCAAGAGACCCTCCTGCCTCAGCCTCCCAAGTAA
CTGGGATTAGAGCTGAACCTTCACCTAGCCCCAGGATTACAAGGAAAAGCACCAGGCAAACCACCATCAC
ATCTCATTTTGCAAAGGGCCCTGCCAAACGGAAACCTCAGGAAGAGTCTGAAAGAGCCAAATCGGATGAG
TCCATCAAGGAAGAAGACAAAGACCAGGATGAGAAGAGACGTAGAGTTACATCCAGAGAACGAGTTGCTA
GACCGCTTCCTGCAGAAGAACCTGAAAGAGCAAAATCAGGAACGCGCACTGAAAAGGAAGAAGAAAGAGA
TGAAAAAGAAGAAAAGAGACTCCGAAGTCAAACCAAAGAACCAACACCCAAACAGAAACTGAAGGAGGAG
CCGGACAGAGAAGCCAGGGCAGGCGTGCAGGCTGACGAGGACGAAGATGGAGACGAGAAAGATGAGAAGA
AGCACAGAAGTCAACCCAAAGATCTAGCTGCCAAACGGAGGCCCGAAGAAAAAGAACCTGAAAAAGTAAA
TCCACAGATTTCTGATGAAAAAGACGAGGATGAAAAGGAGGAGAAGAGACGCAAAACGACCCCCAAAGAA
CCAACGGAGAAAAAAATGGCTCGCGCCAAAACAGTCATGAACTCCAAGACCCACCCTCCCAAGTGCATTC
AGTGCGGGCAGTACCTGGACGACCCTGACCTCAAATATGGGCAGCACCCACCAGACGCGGTGGATGAGCC
ACAGATGCTGACAAATGAGAAGCTGTCCATCTTTGATGCCAACGAGTCTGGCTTTGAGAGTTATGAGGCG
CTTCCCCAGCACAAACTGACCTGCTTCAGTGTGTACTGTAAGCACGGTCACCTGTGTCCCATCGACACCG
GCCTCATCGAGAAGAATATCGAACTCTTCTTTTCTGGTTCAGCAAAACCAATCTATGATGATGACCCATC
TCTTGAAGGTGGTGTTAATGGCAAAAATCTTGGCCCCATAAATGAATGGTGGATCACTGGCTTTGATGGA
GGTGAAAAGGCCCTCATCGGCTTCAGCACCTCATTTGCCGAATACATTCTGATGGATCCCAGTCCCGAGT
ATGCGCCCATATTTGGGCTGATGCAGGAGAAGATCTACATCAGCAAGATTGTGGTGGAGTTCCTGCAGAG
CAATTCCGACTCGACCTATGAGGACCTGATCAACAAGATCGAGACCACGGTTCCTCCTTCTGGCCTCAAC
TTGAACCGCTTCACAGAGGACTCCCTCCTGCGACACGCGCAGTTTGTGGTGGAGCAGGTGGAGAGTTATG
ACGAGGCCGGGGACAGTGATGAGCAGCCCATCTTCCTGACACCCTGCATGCGGGACCTGATCAAGCTGGC
TGGGGTCACGCTGGGACAGAGGCGAGCCCAGGCGAGGCGGCAGACCATCAGGCATTCTACCAGGGAGAAG
GACAGGGGACCCACGAAAGCCACCACCACCAAGCTGGTCTACCAGATCTTCGATACTTTCTTCGCAGAGC
AAATTGAAAAGGATGACAGAGAAGACAAGGAGAACGCCTTTAAGCGCCGGCGATGTGGCGTCTGTGAGGT
GTGTCAGCAGCCTGAGTGTGGGAAATGTAAAGCCTGCAAGGACATGGTTAAATTTGGTGGCAGTGGACGG
AGCAAGCAGGCTTGCCAAGAGCGGAGGTGTCCCAATATGGCCATGAAGGAGGCAGATGACGATGAGGAAG
TCGATGATAACATCCCAGAGATGCCGTCACCCAAAAAAATGCACCAGGGGAAGAAGAAGAAACAGAACAA
GAATCGCATCTCTTGGGTCGGAGAAGCCGTCAAGACTGATGGGAAGAAGAGTTACTATAAGAAGGTGTGC
ATTGATGCGGAAACCCTGGAAGTGGGGGACTGTGTCTCTGTTATTCCAGATGATTCCTCAAAACCGCTGT
ATCTAGCAAGGGTCACGGCGCTGTGGGAGGACAGCAGCAACGGGCAGATGTTTCACGCCCACTGGTTCTG
CGCTGGGACAGACACAGTCCTCGGGGCCACGTCGGACCCTCTGGAGCTGTTCTTGGTGGATGAATGTGAG
GACATGCAGCTTTCATATATCCACAGCAAAGTGAAAGTCATCTACAAAGCCCCCTCCGAAAACTGGGCCA
TGGAGGGAGGCATGGATCCCGAGTCCCTGCTGGAGGGGGACGACGGGAAGACCTACTTCTACCAGCTGTG
GTATGATCAAGACTACGCGAGATTCGAGTCCCCTCCAAAAACCCAGCCAACAGAGGACAACAAGTTCAAA
TTCTGTGTGAGCTGTGCCCGTCTGGCTGAGATGAGGCAAAAAGAAATCCCCAGGGTCCTGGAGCAGCTCG
AGGACCTGGATAGCCGGGTCCTCTACTACTCAGCCACCAAGAACGGCATCCTGTACCGAGTTGGTGATGG
TGTGTACCTGCCCCCTGAGGCCTTCACGTTCAACATCAAGCTGTCCAGTCCCGTGAAACGCCCACGGAAG
GAGCCCGTGGATGAGGACCTGTACCCAGAGCACTACCGGAAATACTCCGACTACATCAAAGGCAGCAACC
TGGATGCCCCTGAGCCCTACCGAATTGGCCGGATCAAAGAGATCTTCTGTCCCAAGAAGAGCAACGGCAG
GCCCAATGAGACTGACATCAAAATCCGGGTCAACAAGTTCTACAGGCCTGAGAACACCCACAAGTCCACT
CCAGCGAGCTACCACGCAGACATCAACCTGCTCTACTGGAGCGACGAGGAGGCCGTGGTGGACTTCAAGG
CTGTGCAGGGCCGCTGCACCGTGGAGTATGGGGAGGACCTGCCCGAGTGCGTCCAGGTGTACTCCATGGG
CGGCCCCAACCGCTTCTACTTCCTCGAGGCCTATAATGCAAAGAGCAAAAGCTTTGAAGATCCTCCCAAC
CATGCCCGTAGCCCTGGAAACAAAGGGAAGGGCAAGGGAAAAGGGAAGGGCAAGCCCAAGTCCCAAGCCT
GTGAGCCGAGCGAGCCAGAGATAGAGATCAAGCTGCCCAAGCTGCGGACCCTGGATGTGTTTTCTGGCTG
CGGGGGGTTGTCGGAGGGATTCCACCAAGCAGGCATCTCTGACACGCTGTGGGCCATCGAGATGTGGGAC
CCTGCGGCCCAGGCGTTCCGGCTGAACAACCCCGGCTCCACAGTGTTCACAGAGGACTGCAACATCCTGC
TGAAGCTGGTCATGGCTGGGGAGACCACCAACTCCCGCGGCCAGCGGCTGCCCCAGAAGGGAGACGTGGA
GATGCTGTGCGGCGGGCCGCCCTGCCAGGGCTTCAGCGGCATGAACCGCTTCAATTCGCGCACCTACTCC
AAGTTCAAAAACTCTCTGGTGGTTTCCTTCCTCAGCTACTGCGACTACTACCGGCCCCGGTTCTTCCTCC
TGGAGAATGTCAGGAACTTTGTCTCCTTCAAGCGCTCCATGGTCCTGAAGCTCACCCTCCGCTGCCTGGT
CCGCATGGGCTATCAGTGCACCTTCGGCGTGCTGCAGGCCGGTCAGTACGGCGTGGCCCAGACTAGGAGG
CGGGCCATCATCCTGGCCGCGGCCCCTGGAGAGAAGCTCCCTCTGTTCCCGGAGCCACTGCACGTGTTTG
CTCCCCGGGCCTGCCAGCTGAGCGTGGTGGTGGATGACAAGAAGTTTGTGAGCAACATAACCAGGTTGAG
CTCGGGTCCTTTCCGGACCATCACGGTGCGAGACACGATGTCCGACCTGCCGGAGGTGCGGAATGGAGCC
TCGGCACTGGAGATCTCCTACAACGGGGAGCCTCAGTCCTGGTTCCAGAGGCAGCTCCGGGGCGCACAGT
ACCAGCCCATCCTCAGGGACCACATCTGTAAGGACATGAGTGCATTGGTGGCTGCCCGCATGCGGCACAT
CCCCTTGGCCCCAGGGTCAGACTGGCGCGATCTGCCCAACATCGAGGTGCGGCTCTCAGACGGCACCATG
GCCAGGAAGCTGCGGTATACCCACCATGACAGGAAGAACGGCCGCAGCAGCTCTGGGGCCCTCCGTGGGG
TCTGCTCCTGCGTGGAAGCCGGCAAAGCCTGCGACCCCGCAGCCAGGCAGTTCAACACCCTCATCCCCTG
GTGCCTGCCCCACACCGGGAACCGGCACAACCACTGGGCTGGCCTCTATGGAAGGCTCGAGTGGGACGGC
TTCTTCAGCACAACCGTCACCAACCCCGAGCCCATGGGCAAGCAGGGCCGCGTGCTCCACCCAGAGCAGC
ACCGTGTGGTGAGCGTGCGGGAGTGTGCCCGCTCCCAGGGCTTCCCTGACACCTACCGGCTCTTCGGCAA
CATCCTGGACAAGCACCGGCAGGTGGGCAATGCCGTGCCACCGCCCCTGGCCAAAGCCATTGGCTTGGAG
ATCAAGCTTTGTATGTTGGCCAAAGCCCGAGAGAGTGCCTCAGCTAAAATAAAGGAGGAGGAAGCTGCTA
AGGACTAGTAATGAACTAGTCCGTAACTTGAAAGTATTTCGATTTCTTGGCTTTATATATCTTGTGGAAA
GGACGAACCTATGCATGGTGTGCTTCATTT
