>Addgene plasmid #143027 | TFORF0449 | depositor partial sequence | sequence record 281220 | Barcode
ACCTATGCATGGTGTGCTTCATTT
